>Addgene plasmid #175086 | pDD2602 | addgene full sequence | sequence record 345870 | Addgene NGS Result
AATATTATTGAAGCATTTATCAGGGTTATTGTCTCATGAGCGGATACATATTTGAATGTATTTAGAAAAA
TAAACAAATAGGGGTTCCGCGCACATTTCCCCGAAAAGTGCCACCTGACGTCTAAGAAACCATTATTATC
ATGACATTAACCTATAAAAATAGGCGTATCACGAGGCCCTTTCGTCTCGCGCGTTTCGGTGATGACGGTG
AAAACCTCTGACACATGCAGCTCCCGGAGACGGTCACAGCTTGTCTGTAAGCGGATGCCGGGAGCAGACA
AGCCCGTCAGGGCGCGTCAGCGGGTGTTGGCGGGTGTCGGGGCTGGCTTAACTATGCGGCATCAGAGCAG
ATTGTACTGAGAGTGCACCATATGCGGTGTGAAATACCGCACAGATGCGTAAGGAGAAAATACCGCATCA
GGCGCCATTCGCCATTCAGGCTGCGCAACTGTTGGGAAGGGCGATCGGTGCGGGCCTCTTCGCTATTACG
CCAGCTGGCGAAAGGGGGATGTGCTGCAAGGCGATTAAGTTGGGTAACGCCAGGGTTTTCCCAGTCACGA
CGTTGTAAAACGACGGCCAGTGAATTCGAGCTCGGTACCTCGCGAATGCATCTAGATGAATTCGCCGCCA
CCATGGCGCAAGATGACAAGGGTAAGAAGCTTCGGCGGTCCTGTGTGGAAAGCTTCGTCGGCCTCTCGGA
CGAACTGAAGGCCCAACTCTACCAGTGTGTGCTCCTTATAAATGACGCATACGAAACAATCTACGATCCC
AGTGACCTAAATAGAGTGGTGGAAGATGTGTGCATTCGGATTATGAAAGAATGTTCCAAGCTTGGTGCGC
TATGTGGTCTGTTTACAGACATTAACATGTTTAACCTTTTCTGCTTTTTTCGTGCCTCTCGAATGAGGAC
CAAAGGCGCGGCCGGGTACAACGTGCCATGCGCAGAGGCATCCCAAGGCATTATTCGGATCCTCACGGAG
AGGATCTTATTCTGCACAGAAAAGGCATTTCTGACAGCCGCATGCAGCGGGGTGAGCCTGCCTCCAGCCA
TATGTAAGCTACTACACGAAATATACACTGAAATGAAGGCCAAATGCCTGGGGGCCTGGAGGCGACTCGT
CTGCAATCGGAGGCCCATTATGATATTAACCTCTTCCCTACTGAAGCTCTACAACACGTACGATACCGCC
GGGCTGCTCTCTGAGCAGTCCAGGGCCCTCTGCCTTTTGGTTTTCCAACCGGTCTACCTTCCGAGGATTA
TGGCGCCGCTGGAGATCATGACCAAGGGTCAGCTCGCCCCTGAAAACTTTTACAGCATCACCGGTTCTGC
TGAGAAACGCCGGCCAATTACCACCGGCAAGGTCACTGGACTGTCCTATCCAGGAAGCGGTCTCATGCCA
GAATCTTTAATTTTGCCAATCCTGGAGCCAGGACTGTTGCCGGCTTCCATGGTAGACCTCAGCGATGTGC
TGGCAAAACCCGCCGTTATTCTGAGCGCCCCTGCCCTGAGCCAGTTTGTCATTAGCAAACCCCATCCCAA
CATGCCGCACACCGTCAGCATCATCCCCTTTAACCCATCGGGTACAGACCCGGCGTTTATTAGTACGTGG
CAGGCCGCGTCACAGAATATGGTGTACAACACATCCACCGCGCCCTTAAAACCGGCCACCGGTAGTTCAC
AGACGGTGTCAGTCAAGGCGGTTGCTCAAGGGGCCGTGATTACTGCGACAACGGTGCCGCAGGCAATGCC
AGCGCGGGGTACCGGAGGGGAGTTGCCTGTAATGTCAGCGTCCACTCCTGCAAGAGATCAGGTCGCTGCA
TGTTTTGTCGCAGAGAACACCGGAGATTCTCCCGACAACCCGAGCTCTTTCCTGACGTCATGTCACCCTT
GCGATCCGAACGCGGTTATAGTGGCCCAGCAATTTCAACCACCGCAATGCGTTGCGTTGTTGCAGGTTAC
CTGTGCCCCCTCTTCGACACCACCCCCCGATTCAACAGTCCGGGCCCCGGTGGTGCAGTTGCCAACAGTA
GTCCCTCTGCCGGCCAGCGCGTTCCTCCCGGCGCTCGCCCAACCAGAAGCCTCGGGCGAAGAGCTTCCGG
GCGGTCATGACGGAGACCAAGGTGTGCCGTGTAGAGATTCAACGGCGGCGGCTACGGCGGCAGAGGCGAC
AACACCCAAACGAAAGCAGAGAAGCAAAGAGAGGAGCTCAAAGAAGCGTAAGGCTTTGACCGTGCCAGAA
GCCGACACCACGCCATCGACCACGACACCTGGTACCTCTTTGGGATCAATTACCACCCCCCAGGATGTGC
ACGCCACGGATGTCGCCACGTCTGAGGGACCATCGGAGGCACAACCCCCGCTACTGTCGTTACCCCCGCC
ACTGGACGTAGATCAGAGTCTATTCGCCCTGTTAGACGAAGCGGGCCCTGAAACATGGGATGTCGGGTCG
CCTCTCTCCCCCACTGACGACGCGCTGTTGTCCAGTATTCTGCAAGGACTGTACCAGCTGGACACGCCAC
CGCCTCTGCGGTCACCCTCCCCCGCTTCCTTCGGCCCGGAGTCTCCGGCGGATATACCGTCACCTTCTGG
TGGAGAGTATACGCAACTGCAACCGGTCAGGGCGACCTCGGCGACGCCCGCTAACGAGGTACAGGAGTCC
GGCACACTGTACCAGCTGCACCAATGGCGTAATTACTTCCGAGACTCTAGAATCGGATCCCGGGCCCGTC
GACTGCAGAGGCCTGCATGCAAGCTTGGCGTAATCATGGTCATAGCTGTTTCCTGTGTGAAATTGTTATC
CGCTCACAATTCCACACAACATACGAGCCGGAAGCATAAAGTGTAAAGCCTGGGGTGCCTAATGAGTGAG
CTAACTCACATTAATTGCGTTGCGCTCACTGCCCGCTTTCCAGTCGGGAAACCTGTCGTGCCAGCTGCAT
TAATGAATCGGCCAACGCGCGGGGAGAGGCGGTTTGCGTATTGGGCGCTCTTCCGCTTCCTCGCTCACTG
ACTCGCTGCGCTCGGTCGTTCGGCTGCGGCGAGCGGTATCAGCTCACTCAAAGGCGGTAATACGGTTATC
CACAGAATCAGGGGATAACGCAGGAAAGAACATGTGAGCAAAAGGCCAGCAAAAGGCCAGGAACCGTAAA
AAGGCCGCGTTGCTGGCGTTTTTCCATAGGCTCCGCCCCCCTGACGAGCATCACAAAAATCGACGCTCAA
GTCAGAGGTGGCGAAACCCGACAGGACTATAAAGATACCAGGCGTTTCCCCCTGGAAGCTCCCTCGTGCG
CTCTCCTGTTCCGACCCTGCCGCTTACCGGATACCTGTCCGCCTTTCTCCCTTCGGGAAGCGTGGCGCTT
TCTCATAGCTCACGCTGTAGGTATCTCAGTTCGGTGTAGGTCGTTCGCTCCAAGCTGGGCTGTGTGCACG
AACCCCCCGTTCAGCCCGACCGCTGCGCCTTATCCGGTAACTATCGTCTTGAGTCCAACCCGGTAAGACA
CGACTTATCGCCACTGGCAGCAGCCACTGGTAACAGGATTAGCAGAGCGAGGTATGTAGGCGGTGCTACA
GAGTTCTTGAAGTGGTGGCCTAACTACGGCTACACTAGAAGAACAGTATTTGGTATCTGCGCTCTGCTGA
AGCCAGTTACCTTCGGAAAAAGAGTTGGTAGCTCTTGATCCGGCAAACAAACCACCGCTGGTAGCGGTGG
TTTTTTTGTTTGCAAGCAGCAGATTACGCGCAGAAAAAAAGGATCTCAAGAAGATCCTTTGATCTTTTCT
ACGGGGTCTGACGCTCAGTGGAACGAAAACTCACGTTAAGGGATTTTGGTCATGAGATTATCAAAAAGGA
TCTTCACCTAGATCCTTTTAAATTAAAAATGAAGTTTTAAATCAATCTAAAGTATATATGAGTAAACTTG
GTCTGACAGTTACCAATGCTTAATCAGTGAGGCACCTATCTCAGCGATCTGTCTATTTCGTTCATCCATA
GTTGCCTGACTCCCCGTCGTGTAGATAACTACGATACGGGAGGGCTTACCATCTGGCCCCAGTGCTGCAA
TGATACCGCGAGACCCACGCTCACCGGCTCCAGATTTATCAGCAATAAACCAGCCAGCCGGAAGGGCCGA
GCGCAGAAGTGGTCCTGCAACTTTATCCGCCTCCATCCAGTCTATTAATTGTTGCCGGGAAGCTAGAGTA
AGTAGTTCGCCAGTTAATAGTTTGCGCAACGTTGTTGCCATTGCTACAGGCATCGTGGTGTCACGCTCGT
CGTTTGGTATGGCTTCATTCAGCTCCGGTTCCCAACGATCAAGGCGAGTTACATGATCCCCCATGTTGTG
CAAAAAAGCGGTTAGCTCCTTCGGTCCTCCGATCGTTGTCAGAAGTAAGTTGGCCGCAGTGTTATCACTC
ATGGTTATGGCAGCACTGCATAATTCTCTTACTGTCATGCCATCCGTAAGATGCTTTTCTGTGACTGGTG
AGTACTCAACCAAGTCATTCTGAGAATAGTGTATGCGGCGACCGAGTTGCTCTTGCCCGGCGTCAATACG
GGATAATACCGCGCCACATAGCAGAACTTTAAAAGTGCTCATCATTGGAAAACGTTCTTCGGGGCGAAAA
CTCTCAAGGATCTTACCGCTGTTGAGATCCAGTTCGATGTAACCCACTCGTGCACCCAACTGATCTTCAG
CATCTTTTACTTTCACCAGCGTTTCTGGGTGAGCAAAAACAGGAAGGCAAAATGCCGCAAAAAAGGGAAT
AAGGGCGACACGGAAATGTTGAATACTCATACTCTTCCTTTTTC
Features (pLannotate 1.2.2; 11 found; start..end, strand, type, name):
    186..221     +  CDS            rop (fragment): Rop protein, which maintains plasmids at low copy number; rop
    323..422     +  misc_feature   bom (fragment): basis of mobility region from pBR322
    428..585     -  CDS            lacZα (fragment): LacZα fragment of β-galactosidase; lacZ fragment
    633..2705    +  CDS            ORF50: ORF50_HHV8P - Protein inferred from homology: Swiss-Prot protein existence level 3. Transcription activation. From Human herpesvirus 8 type P (isolate GK18) (HHV-8) (Kaposi's sarcoma-associated herpesvirus).
   2793..2809    -  protein_bind   lac operator: The lac repressor binds to the lac operator to inhibit transcription in E. coli. This inhibition can be relieved by adding lactose or isopropyl-β-D-thiogalactopyranoside (IPTG). lac repressor encoded by lacI
   2817..2847    -  promoter       lac promoter: promoter for the E. coli lac operon
   2862..2883    -  protein_bind   CAP binding site: CAP binding activates transcription in the presence of cAMP. E. coli catabolite activator protein
   2896..2988    -  CDS            lacI (fragment): lac repressor; lacI; The lac repressor binds to the lac operator to inhibit transcription in E. coli. This inhibition can be relieved by adding lactose or isopropyl-β-D-thiogalactopyranoside (IPTG).
   3171..3759    -  rep_origin     ori: high-copy-number ColE1/pMB1/pBR322/pUC origin of replication
   3930..4790    -  CDS            AmpR: β-lactamase; bla; confers resistance to ampicillin, carbenicillin, and related antibiotics
   4791..91      -  promoter       AmpR promoter (across the origin): bla
