[The description below was written by a language model from this plasmid's Addgene catalogue record and pLannotate feature annotations shown in this document.]
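Description:
pDD2602 is catalogued as a mammalian expression plasmid carrying a phosphorylation-site mutant of the Kaposi's sarcoma-associated herpesvirus (HHV-8) ORF50 gene. ORF50 encodes RTA, the replication and transcription activator that drives the switch from latency to lytic reactivation. Two threonines, T424 and T438, were changed to alanine by site-directed mutagenesis of a previously published wild-type RTA sequence, which prevents phosphorylation at those positions. The stated backbone is pEF1/Myc-His A, a vector that normally supplies an EF-1α promoter, a C-terminal Myc/His tag option, a polyadenylation signal and a neomycin selection cassette. The insert is recorded as having been introduced by TOPO cloning.

The annotated full sequence does not match that backbone description well. At about 4.8 kb, it contains the ORF50 coding region of roughly 2.1 kb flanked by a lacZα fragment on one side and by the lac operator, lac promoter, CAP binding site and a lacI fragment on the other. It also carries a high-copy ColE1/pUC-type origin, an ampicillin resistance gene with its promoter, and small remnants of rop and bom. This layout is typical of a pUC-style bacterial cloning vector. No EF-1α promoter, Myc or His tag, polyadenylation signal or mammalian selection marker is annotated, so the sequenced record may be a cloning or synthesis intermediate rather than the expression construct described. This should be checked before relying on expression in mammalian cells. Propagation in E. coli uses ampicillin selection at high copy. The intended use, judging from the catalogue entry, is to compare the mutant with wild-type RTA in studies of KSHV reactivation.
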