Addgene plasmid #175086: pDD2602
Purpose: Mammalian expression of KSHV Orf 50 RTA phosphomutant generated by amino acid substitutions T424A, T438A introduced to WT RTA sequence from Nakamura et al., JVI 2003. 77:4205-20 (PMID: 12634378).
Depositing lab: Dirk Dittmer. Depositing organization: University of North Carolina at Chapel Hill. Publication: The ORF45 Protein of Kaposi Sarcoma-Associated Herpesvirus Is an Inhibitor of p53 Signaling during Viral Reactivation. Alzhanova D, Meyo JO, Juarez A, Dittmer DP. J Virol. 2021 Nov 9;95(23):e0145921. doi: 10.1128/JVI.01459-21. Epub 2021 Sep 15. PubMed 34523970.
Backbone
  Vector backbone: pEF1/Myc-His_A
  Vector type: Mammalian Expression
Growth in bacteria
  Bacterial resistance: Ampicillin, 100 μg/mL
  Growth temperature: 37°C
  Growth strain: DH5alpha
  Copy number: High Copy
Gene/Insert
  Gene/Insert name: KSHV RTA phospho-mutant (ORF50) (alt name: 195)
  Species: Kaposi's sarcoma-associated herpesvirus 8
  Mutation: T424A, T438A
  Entrez Gene: ORF50 (a.k.a. HHV8GK18_gp52)
  Cloning method: TOPO Cloning
Resource information
  A portion of this plasmid was derived from a plasmid made by: WT RTA sequence from Nakamura et al., JVI 2003. 77:4205-20 (PMID: 12634378)
Terms and licenses: Academic/Nonprofit Terms; Industry Terms: Not Available to Industry
Depositor comments: Used genscript site-directed mutagenesis
How to cite: pDD2602 was a gift from Dirk Dittmer (Addgene plasmid # 175086 ; http://n2t.net/addgene:175086 ; RRID:Addgene_175086)
