>Addgene plasmid #175086 | pDD2602 | depositor partial sequence | sequence record 339534 | insert
GAATTCGCCGCCACCATGGCGCAAGATGACAAGGGTAAGAAGCTTCGGCGGTCCTGTGTGGAAAGCTTCG
TCGGCCTCTCGGACGAACTGAAGGCCCAACTCTACCAGTGTGTGCTCCTTATAAATGACGCATACGAAAC
AATCTACGATCCCAGTGACCTAAATAGAGTGGTGGAAGATGTGTGCATTCGGATTATGAAAGAATGTTCC
AAGCTTGGTGCGCTATGTGGTCTGTTTACAGACATTAACATGTTTAACCTTTTCTGCTTTTTTCGTGCCT
CTCGAATGAGGACCAAAGGCGCGGCCGGGTACAACGTGCCATGCGCAGAGGCATCCCAAGGCATTATTCG
GATCCTCACGGAGAGGATCTTATTCTGCACAGAAAAGGCATTTCTGACAGCCGCATGCAGCGGGGTGAGC
CTGCCTCCAGCCATATGTAAGCTACTACACGAAATATACACTGAAATGAAGGCCAAATGCCTGGGGGCCT
GGAGGCGACTCGTCTGCAATCGGAGGCCCATTATGATATTAACCTCTTCCCTACTGAAGCTCTACAACAC
GTACGATACCGCCGGGCTGCTCTCTGAGCAGTCCAGGGCCCTCTGCCTTTTGGTTTTCCAACCGGTCTAC
CTTCCGAGGATTATGGCGCCGCTGGAGATCATGACCAAGGGTCAGCTCGCCCCTGAAAACTTTTACAGCA
TCACCGGTTCTGCTGAGAAACGCCGGCCAATTACCACCGGCAAGGTCACTGGACTGTCCTATCCAGGAAG
CGGTCTCATGCCAGAATCTTTAATTTTGCCAATCCTGGAGCCAGGACTGTTGCCGGCTTCCATGGTAGAC
CTCAGCGATGTGCTGGCAAAACCCGCCGTTATTCTGAGCGCCCCTGCCCTGAGCCAGTTTGTCATTAGCA
AACCCCATCCCAACATGCCGCACACCGTCAGCATCATCCCCTTTAACCCATCGGGTACAGACCCGGCGTT
TATTAGTACGTGGCAGGCCGCGTCACAGAATATGGTGTACAACACATCCACCGCGCCCTTAAAACCGGCC
ACCGGTAGTTCACAGACGGTGTCAGTCAAGGCGGTTGCTCAAGGGGCCGTGATTACTGCGACAACGGTGC
CGCAGGCAATGCCAGCGCGGGGTACCGGAGGGGAGTTGCCTGTAATGTCAGCGTCCACTCCTGCAAGAGA
TCAGGTCGCTGCATGTTTTGTCGCAGAGAACACCGGAGATTCTCCCGACAACCCGAGCTCTTTCCTGACG
TCATGTCACCCTTGCGATCCGAACGCGGTTATAGTGGCCCAGCAATTTCAACCACCGCAATGCGTTGCGT
TGTTGCAGGTTACCTGTGCCCCCTCTTCGACACCACCCCCCGATTCAACAGTCCGGGCCCCGGTGGTGCA
GTTGCCAACAGTAGTCCCTCTGCCGGCCAGCGCGTTCCTCCCGGCGCTCGCCCAACCAGAAGCCTCGGGC
GAAGAGCTTCCGGGCGGTCATGACGGAGACCAAGGTGTGCCGTGTAGAGATTCAACGGCGGCGGCTACGG
CGGCAGAGGCGACAACACCCAAACGAAAGCAGAGAAGCAAAGAGAGGAGCTCAAAGAAGCGTAAGGCTTT
GACCGTGCCAGAAGCCGACACCACGCCATCGACCACGACACCTGGTACCTCTTTGGGATCAATTACCACC
CCCCAGGATGTGCACGCCACGGATGTCGCCACGTCTGAGGGACCATCGGAGGCACAACCCCCGCTACTGT
CGTTACCCCCGCCACTGGACGTAGATCAGAGTCTATTCGCCCTGTTAGACGAAGCGGGCCCTGAAACATG
GGATGTCGGGTCGCCTCTCTCCCCCACTGACGACGCGCTGTTGTCCAGTATTCTGCAAGGACTGTACCAG
CTGGACACGCCACCGCCTCTGCGGTCACCCTCCCCCGCTTCCTTCGGCCCGGAGTCTCCGGCGGATATAC
CGTCACCTTCTGGTGGAGAGTATACGCAACTGCAACCGGTCAGGGCGACCTCGGCGACGCCCGCTAACGA
GGTACAGGAGTCCGGCACACTGTACCAGCTGCACCAATGGCGTAATTACTTCCGAGACTCTAGA
